>Addgene plasmid #27028 | pQCXIH-HA NEDD4L | addgene partial sequence | sequence record 33262 | 27028 with LNCX
TTTTGACCTCCATAGAAGACACCGGGACCGATCCAGCCTCCGCGGCCGGGAACGGTGCATTGGAACGGAC
CTGCAGGAATTGATCCGCGGCCGCACCATGGATTATCCGTATGATGTTCCTGATTATGCAGAATTCACGC
GTGGTACCCCGGGTGGGTGGCTGCGCAGGGCCCTACCTGGGCGGGAGCGGCTGCAGAGCCCTGTCCACGC
GGTGCCTCCCCAGCACGGCACCTCCCACTCCAGGCTGTTGGTTACCTGGCCGGGAGCTGGCAGAGACCAG
GATTTCTCCTCGCCGCCGTTGCTGTTGTTAGGGGAAACAGACCATCTGCATCTAGACCTGCCTCTCTCTC
CGCTCCCCACTTCAGACGAGCTCTTCCTGCCTGGAATCTGTGATCCGTATGTGAAACTTTCATTGTACGT
AGCGGATGAGAATAGAGAACTTGCTTTGGTCCAGACAAAAACAATTAAAAAGACACTGAACCCAAAATGG
AATGAAGAATTTTATTTCAGGGTAAACCCATCTAATCACAGACTCCTATTTGAAGTATTTGACGAAAATA
GACTGACACGAGACGACTTCCTGGGCCAGGTGGACGTGCCCCTTAGTCACCTTCCGACAGAAGATCCAAC
CATGGAGCGACCCTATACATTTAAGGACTTTCTCCTCAGACCAAGAAGTCATAAGTCTCGAGTTAAGGGA
TTTTTGCGATTGAAAATGGCCTATATGCCAAAAAA
