[The description below was written by a language model from this plasmid's Addgene catalogue record.]
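Description:
pQCXIH-HA NEDD4L is a retroviral mammalian expression plasmid built on the commercial pQCXIH backbone (about 7.2 kb without insert). It carries human NEDD4L, also known as NEDD4-2, as an insert of roughly 3 kb. It is maintained in E. coli as a high-copy plasmid under ampicillin selection, and transduced or transfected mammalian cells are selected with hygromycin. No feature table accompanies the record, so the promoter and other regulatory elements are not explicitly listed. However, the backbone name and the use of an IRES-directed reverse sequencing primer fit a bicistronic layout in which the gene of interest sits upstream of an IRES that drives the hygromycin resistance gene. In that arrangement, insert and marker are translated from a single transcript, which links drug resistance to expression of the insert. As a retroviral vector, it is meant to be introduced into packaging cells to produce viral particles that stably integrate the cassette into target cells.

The NEDD4L coding sequence carries an N-terminal HA epitope tag, which allows detection or immunoprecipitation with anti-HA antibodies. The tagged fragment was taken from a pCS2-HA NEDD4L plasmid, filled in to create blunt ends, and placed at the backbone's NotI site, which was destroyed at both junctions during cloning. NEDD4L encodes a ubiquitin ligase, and the associated publication reports that it targets activated Smad2/3 to limit TGF-beta signaling. The construct is therefore suited to stable expression of tagged NEDD4L in mammalian cells, for studying its effects on Smad turnover and TGF-beta pathway output.
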