Addgene plasmid #27028: pQCXIH-HA NEDD4L
Depositing lab: Joan Massague. Depositing organization: Memorial Sloan-Kettering Cancer Center. Publication: Ubiquitin ligase Nedd4L targets activated Smad2/3 to limit TGF-beta signaling. Gao S, Alarcon C, Sapkota G, Rahman S, Chen PY, Goerner N, Macias MJ, Erdjument-Bromage H, Tempst P, Massague J. Mol Cell. 2009 Nov 13. 36(3):457-68. 10.1016/j.molcel.2009.09.043 PubMed 19917253.
Backbone
  Vector backbone: pQCXIH
  Backbone manufacturer: Clontech
  Backbone size w/o insert (bp): 7200
  Vector type: Mammalian Expression, Retroviral
  Selectable markers: Hygromycin
Growth in bacteria
  Bacterial resistance: Ampicillin, 100 μg/mL
  Growth temperature: 37°C
  Growth strain: DH5alpha
  Copy number: High Copy
Gene/Insert
  Gene/Insert name: NEDD4L
  Species: H. sapiens (human)
  Insert size (bp): 3000
  Entrez Gene: NEDD4L (a.k.a. NEDD4-2, NEDD4.2, PVNH7, RSP5, hNEDD4-2)
  Tag / fusion protein: HA (N terminal on insert)
  Cloning method: Restriction Enzyme; 5′ cloning site NotI (destroyed during cloning); 3′ cloning site NotI (destroyed during cloning)
  Sequencing primers: 5′ LNCX; 3′ IRES-R
Terms and licenses: Academic/Nonprofit Terms; Industry Terms: Not Available to Industry
Depositor comments: Fragment from pCS2-HA NEDD4L, fill-in to make blunt-end insert.
How to cite: pQCXIH-HA NEDD4L was a gift from Joan Massague (Addgene plasmid # 27028 ; http://n2t.net/addgene:27028 ; RRID:Addgene_27028)
